>Addgene plasmid #42241 | Zebrafish-gRNA-0001 | depositor partial sequence | sequence record 57081 | T7 promoter + target site + gRNA + DraI site
TAATACGACTCACTATAGGATGAGCCAAGAAGCCGCTGTTTTAGAGCTAGAAATAGCAAGTTAAAATAAG
GCTAGTCCGTTATCAACTTGAAAAAGTGGCACCGAGTCGGTGCTTTTAAA
