>Addgene plasmid #42241 | Zebrafish-gRNA-0001 | addgene partial sequence | sequence record 57628 | M13-F20 5'-TGTAAAACGACGGCCAGT-3'
AGGTGAGCCAGTGAGTTGATTGCAGTCCAGTTACGCTGGAGTCTGAGGCTCGTCCTGAATGATATGCGAC
CGCCGGAGGGTTGCGTTTGAGACGGGCGACAGATCCAGTCGCGCTGCNTCTCGTCGATCCAAGCTTTTTA
AAAGCACCGACTCGGTGCCACTTTTTCAAGTTGATAACGGACTAGCCTTATTTTAACTTGCTATTTCTAG
CTCTAAAACAGCGGCTTCTTGGCTCATCCTATAGTGAGTCGTATTAGCTAGCGGTGCGAGCGGATCGAGC
AGTGTCGATCACTACTGGACCGCGAGCTGTGCTGCGACCCGTGATCTTACGGCATTATACGTATGATCGG
TCCACGATCAGCTAGATTATCTAGTCAGCTTGATGTCATAGCTGTTTCCTGAGGCTCAATACTGACCATT
TAAATCATACCTGACCTCCATAGCAGAAAGTCAAAAGCCTCCGACCGGAGGCTTTTGACTTGATCGGCAC
GTAAGAGGTTCCAACTTTCACCATAATGAAATAAGATCACTACCGGGCGTATTTTTTGAGTTATCGAGAT
TTTCAGGAGCTAAGGAAGCTAAAATGAGCCATATTCAACGGGAAACGTCTTGCTTGAAGCCGCGATTAAA
TTCCAACATGGATGCTGATTTATATGGGTATAAATGGGCTCGCGATAATGTCGGGCAATCAGGTGCGACA
ATCTATCGATTGTATGG
