[The description below was written by a language model from this plasmid's Addgene catalogue record.]
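Description:
Zebrafish-gRNA-0001 (also recorded as DR299) is a small CRISPR guide RNA plasmid built on the DR274 backbone, a roughly 2.1 kb vector designed for producing customised single guide RNAs. It is propagated in E. coli under kanamycin selection; the record lists copy number as unknown and does not name the origin of replication. No feature table accompanies the entry, so the description rests on the catalogue fields alone.

The payload is a 20 bp targeting sequence directed against the zebrafish (Danio rerio) gene apoea, placed downstream of a T7 promoter. According to the depositor's comments, the T7 promoter reads directly into this spacer, which is fused to the standard guide RNA scaffold, so that transcription yields a complete single guide RNA able to direct Cas9 to the apoea target site. Because T7 is a bacteriophage promoter, it does not drive expression in zebrafish cells. Although catalogued under "zebrafish expression", the plasmid is best understood as a template for in vitro transcription. The resulting RNA would be delivered to zebrafish together with a source of Cas9. The plasmid encodes no nuclease, reporter or tag according to the record. The cloning method used to insert the spacer is not stated.

The construct belongs to a set of zebrafish-directed guide RNA plasmids associated with work demonstrating efficient CRISPR-Cas genome editing in zebrafish. Its use is to introduce targeted mutations at the apoea locus.
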