Addgene plasmid #42241: Zebrafish-gRNA-0001
Purpose: gRNA targeted to zebrafish gene apoea
Depositing lab: Keith Joung. Depositing organization: Massachusetts General Hospital. Publication: Efficient genome editing in zebrafish using a CRISPR-Cas system. Hwang WY, Fu Y, Reyon D, Maeder ML, Tsai SQ, Sander JD, Peterson RT, Yeh JR, Joung JK. Nat Biotechnol. 2013 Jan 29. doi: 10.1038/nbt.2501. PubMed 23360964.
Backbone
  Vector backbone: DR274
  Backbone manufacturer: Joung lab (Addgene plasmid# 42250)
  Backbone size w/o insert (bp): 2147
  Vector type: CRISPR ; zebrafish expression
Growth in bacteria
  Bacterial resistance: Kanamycin, 50 μg/mL
  Growth temperature: 37°C
  Growth strain: XL1 Blue
  Copy number: Unknown
Gene/Insert
  Gene/Insert name: gRNA-apoea (alt name: DR299)
  Species: D. rerio (zebrafish)
  Insert size (bp): 20
  Entrez Gene: apoea (a.k.a. im:7036787, wu:fb69a05, zgc:110064)
  Promoter: T7
  Cloning method: Unknown
  Sequencing primers: 5′ M13 forward
Terms and licenses: Academic/Nonprofit Terms; Industry Terms: Not Available to Industry
Depositor comments: Target site: GGATGAGCCAAGAAGCCGCT Guide RNA sequence: TAATACGACTCACTATAGGATGAGCCAAGAAGCCGCTGTTTTAGAGCTAGAAATAGCAAG TTAAAATAAGGCTAGTCCGTTATCAACTTGAAAAAGTGGCACCGAGTCGGTGCTTTTAAA
How to cite: Zebrafish-gRNA-0001 was a gift from Keith Joung (Addgene plasmid # 42241 ; http://n2t.net/addgene:42241 ; RRID:Addgene_42241)
